>Addgene plasmid #125472 | lentiSAMv2 C2CD4A/B-enh2-guide4 | addgene full sequence | sequence record 251417 | Addgene NGS Result
GTTTTAGAGCTAGGCCAACATGAGGATCACCCATGTCTGCAGGGCCTAGCAAGTTAAAATAAGGCTAGTC
CGTTATCAACTTGGCCAACATGAGGATCACCCATGTCTGCAGGGCCAAGTGGCACCGAGTCGGTGCTTTT
TTTGGATCCTAGGTCTTGAAAGGAGTGGGAATTGGCTCCGGTGCCCGTCAGTGGGCAGAGCGCACATCGC
CCACAGTCCCCGAGAAGTTGGGGGGAGGGGTCGGCAATTGATCCGGTGCCTAGAGAAGGTGGCGCGGGGT
AAACTGGGAAAGTGATGTCGTGTACTGGCTCCGCCTTTTTCCCGAGGGTGGGGGAGAACCGTATATAAGT
GCAGTAGTCGCCGTGAACGTTCTTTTTCGCAACGGGTTTGCCGCCAGAACACAGGCGTACGGCCACCATG
AAAAGGCCGGCGGCCACGAAAAAGGCCGGCCAGGCAAAAAAGAAAAAGGACAAGAAGTACAGCATCGGCC
TGGCCATCGGCACCAACTCTGTGGGCTGGGCCGTGATCACCGACGAGTACAAGGTGCCCAGCAAGAAATT
CAAGGTGCTGGGCAACACCGACCGGCACAGCATCAAGAAGAACCTGATCGGAGCCCTGCTGTTCGACAGC
GGCGAAACAGCCGAGGCCACCCGGCTGAAGAGAACCGCCAGAAGAAGATACACCAGACGGAAGAACCGGA
TCTGCTATCTGCAAGAGATCTTCAGCAACGAGATGGCCAAGGTGGACGACAGCTTCTTCCACAGACTGGA
AGAGTCCTTCCTGGTGGAAGAGGATAAGAAGCACGAGCGGCACCCCATCTTCGGCAACATCGTGGACGAG
GTGGCCTACCACGAGAAGTACCCCACCATCTACCACCTGAGAAAGAAACTGGTGGACAGCACCGACAAGG
CCGACCTGCGGCTGATCTATCTGGCCCTGGCCCACATGATCAAGTTCCGGGGCCACTTCCTGATCGAGGG
CGACCTGAACCCCGACAACAGCGACGTGGACAAGCTGTTCATCCAGCTGGTGCAGACCTACAACCAGCTG
TTCGAGGAAAACCCCATCAACGCCAGCGGCGTGGACGCCAAGGCCATCCTGTCTGCCAGACTGAGCAAGA
GCAGACGGCTGGAAAATCTGATCGCCCAGCTGCCCGGCGAGAAGAAGAATGGCCTGTTCGGCAACCTGAT
TGCCCTGAGCCTGGGCCTGACCCCCAACTTCAAGAGCAACTTCGACCTGGCCGAGGATGCCAAACTGCAG
CTGAGCAAGGACACCTACGACGACGACCTGGACAACCTGCTGGCCCAGATCGGCGACCAGTACGCCGACC
TGTTTCTGGCCGCCAAGAACCTGTCCGACGCCATCCTGCTGAGCGACATCCTGAGAGTGAACACCGAGAT
CACCAAGGCCCCCCTGAGCGCCTCTATGATCAAGAGATACGACGAGCACCACCAGGACCTGACCCTGCTG
AAAGCTCTCGTGCGGCAGCAGCTGCCTGAGAAGTACAAAGAGATTTTCTTCGACCAGAGCAAGAACGGCT
ACGCCGGCTACATTGACGGCGGAGCCAGCCAGGAAGAGTTCTACAAGTTCATCAAGCCCATCCTGGAAAA
GATGGACGGCACCGAGGAACTGCTCGTGAAGCTGAACAGAGAGGACCTGCTGCGGAAGCAGCGGACCTTC
GACAACGGCAGCATCCCCCACCAGATCCACCTGGGAGAGCTGCACGCCATTCTGCGGCGGCAGGAAGATT
TTTACCCATTCCTGAAGGACAACCGGGAAAAGATCGAGAAGATCCTGACCTTCCGCATCCCCTACTACGT
GGGCCCTCTGGCCAGGGGAAACAGCAGATTCGCCTGGATGACCAGAAAGAGCGAGGAAACCATCACCCCC
TGGAACTTCGAGGAAGTGGTGGACAAGGGCGCTTCCGCCCAGAGCTTCATCGAGCGGATGACCAACTTCG
ATAAGAACCTGCCCAACGAGAAGGTGCTGCCCAAGCACAGCCTGCTGTACGAGTACTTCACCGTGTATAA
CGAGCTGACCAAAGTGAAATACGTGACCGAGGGAATGAGAAAGCCCGCCTTCCTGAGCGGCGAGCAGAAA
AAGGCCATCGTGGACCTGCTGTTCAAGACCAACCGGAAAGTGACCGTGAAGCAGCTGAAAGAGGACTACT
TCAAGAAAATCGAGTGCTTCGACTCCGTGGAAATCTCCGGCGTGGAAGATCGGTTCAACGCCTCCCTGGG
CACATACCACGATCTGCTGAAAATTATCAAGGACAAGGACTTCCTGGACAATGAGGAAAACGAGGACATT
CTGGAAGATATCGTGCTGACCCTGACACTGTTTGAGGACAGAGAGATGATCGAGGAACGGCTGAAAACCT
ATGCCCACCTGTTCGACGACAAAGTGATGAAGCAGCTGAAGCGGCGGAGATACACCGGCTGGGGCAGGCT
GAGCCGGAAGCTGATCAACGGCATCCGGGACAAGCAGTCCGGCAAGACAATCCTGGATTTCCTGAAGTCC
GACGGCTTCGCCAACAGAAACTTCATGCAGCTGATCCACGACGACAGCCTGACCTTTAAAGAGGACATCC
AGAAAGCCCAGGTGTCCGGCCAGGGCGATAGCCTGCACGAGCACATTGCCAATCTGGCCGGCAGCCCCGC
CATTAAGAAGGGCATCCTGCAGACAGTGAAGGTGGTGGACGAGCTCGTGAAAGTGATGGGCCGGCACAAG
CCCGAGAACATCGTGATCGAAATGGCCAGAGAGAACCAGACCACCCAGAAGGGACAGAAGAACAGCCGCG
AGAGAATGAAGCGGATCGAAGAGGGCATCAAAGAGCTGGGCAGCCAGATCCTGAAAGAACACCCCGTGGA
AAACACCCAGCTGCAGAACGAGAAGCTGTACCTGTACTACCTGCAGAATGGGCGGGATATGTACGTGGAC
CAGGAACTGGACATCAACCGGCTGTCCGACTACGATGTGGACCACATCGTGCCTCAGAGCTTTCTGAAGG
ACGACTCCATCGACAACAAGGTGCTGACCAGAAGCGACAAGGCCCGGGGCAAGAGCGACAACGTGCCCTC
CGAAGAGGTCGTGAAGAAGATGAAGAACTACTGGCGGCAGCTGCTGAACGCCAAGCTGATTACCCAGAGA
AAGTTCGACAATCTGACCAAGGCCGAGAGAGGCGGCCTGAGCGAACTGGATAAGGCCGGCTTCATCAAGA
GACAGCTGGTGGAAACCCGGCAGATCACAAAGCACGTGGCACAGATCCTGGACTCCCGGATGAACACTAA
GTACGACGAGAATGACAAGCTGATCCGGGAAGTGAAAGTGATCACCCTGAAGTCCAAGCTGGTGTCCGAT
TTCCGGAAGGATTTCCAGTTTTACAAAGTGCGCGAGATCAACAACTACCACCACGCCCACGACGCCTACC
TGAACGCCGTCGTGGGAACCGCCCTGATCAAAAAGTACCCTAAGCTGGAAAGCGAGTTCGTGTACGGCGA
CTACAAGGTGTACGACGTGCGGAAGATGATCGCCAAGAGCGAGCAGGAAATCGGCAAGGCTACCGCCAAG
TACTTCTTCTACAGCAACATCATGAACTTTTTCAAGACCGAGATTACCCTGGCCAACGGCGAGATCCGGA
AGCGGCCTCTGATCGAGACAAACGGCGAAACCGGGGAGATCGTGTGGGATAAGGGCCGGGATTTTGCCAC
CGTGCGGAAAGTGCTGAGCATGCCCCAAGTGAATATCGTGAAAAAGACCGAGGTGCAGACAGGCGGCTTC
AGCAAAGAGTCTATCCTGCCCAAGAGGAACAGCGATAAGCTGATCGCCAGAAAGAAGGACTGGGACCCTA
AGAAGTACGGCGGCTTCGACAGCCCCACCGTGGCCTATTCTGTGCTGGTGGTGGCCAAAGTGGAAAAGGG
CAAGTCCAAGAAACTGAAGAGTGTGAAAGAGCTGCTGGGGATCACCATCATGGAAAGAAGCAGCTTCGAG
AAGAATCCCATCGACTTTCTGGAAGCCAAGGGCTACAAAGAAGTGAAAAAGGACCTGATCATCAAGCTGC
CTAAGTACTCCCTGTTCGAGCTGGAAAACGGCCGGAAGAGAATGCTGGCCTCTGCCGGCGAACTGCAGAA
GGGAAACGAACTGGCCCTGCCCTCCAAATATGTGAACTTCCTGTACCTGGCCAGCCACTATGAGAAGCTG
AAGGGCTCCCCCGAGGATAATGAGCAGAAACAGCTGTTTGTGGAACAGCACAAGCACTACCTGGACGAGA
TCATCGAGCAGATCAGCGAGTTCTCCAAGAGAGTGATCCTGGCCGACGCTAATCTGGACAAAGTGCTGTC
CGCCTACAACAAGCACCGGGATAAGCCCATCAGAGAGCAGGCCGAGAATATCATCCACCTGTTTACCCTG
ACCAATCTGGGAGCCCCTGCCGCCTTCAAGTACTTTGACACCACCATCGACCGGAAGAGGTACACCAGCA
CCAAAGAGGTGCTGGACGCCACCCTGATCCACCAGAGCATCACCGGCCTGTACGAGACACGGATCGACCT
GTCTCAGCTGGGAGGCGACAGCGCTGGAGGAGGTGGAAGCGGAGGAGGAGGAAGCGGAGGAGGAGGTAGC
GGACCTAAGAAAAAGAGGAAGGTGGCGGCCGCTGGATCCGGACGGGCTGACGCATTGGACGATTTTGATC
TGGATATGCTGGGAAGTGACGCCCTCGATGATTTTGACCTTGACATGCTTGGTTCGGATGCCCTTGATGA
CTTTGACCTCGACATGCTCGGCAGTGACGCCCTTGATGATTTCGACCTGGACATGCTGATTAACTGTACA
GGCAGTGGAGAGGGCAGAGGAAGTCTGCTAACATGCGGTGACGTCGAGGAGAATCCTGGCCCAATGGCCA
AGCCTTTGTCTCAAGAAGAATCCACCCTCATTGAAAGAGCAACGGCTACAATCAACAGCATCCCCATCTC
TGAAGACTACAGCGTCGCCAGCGCAGCTCTCTCTAGCGACGGCCGCATCTTCACTGGTGTCAATGTATAT
CATTTTACTGGGGGACCTTGTGCAGAACTCGTGGTGCTGGGCACTGCTGCTGCTGCGGCAGCTGGCAACC
TGACTTGTATCGTCGCGATCGGAAATGAGAACAGGGGCATCTTGAGCCCCTGCGGACGGTGCCGACAGGT
GCTTCTCGATCTGCATCCTGGGATCAAAGCCATAGTGAAGGACAGTGATGGACAGCCGACGGCAGTTGGG
ATTCGTGAATTGCTGCCCTCTGGTTATGTGTGGGAGGGCTAAGAATTCGATATCAAGCTTATCGGTAATC
AACCTCTGGATTACAAAATTTGTGAAAGATTGACTGGTATTCTTAACTATGTTGCTCCTTTTACGCTATG
TGGATACGCTGCTTTAATGCCTTTGTATCATGCTATTGCTTCCCGTATGGCTTTCATTTTCTCCTCCTTG
TATAAATCCTGGTTGCTGTCTCTTTATGAGGAGTTGTGGCCCGTTGTCAGGCAACGTGGCGTGGTGTGCA
CTGTGTTTGCTGACGCAACCCCCACTGGTTGGGGCATTGCCACCACCTGTCAGCTCCTTTCCGGGACTTT
CGCTTTCCCCCTCCCTATTGCCACGGCGGAACTCATCGCCGCCTGCCTTGCCCGCTGCTGGACAGGGGCT
CGGCTGTTGGGCACTGACAATTCCGTGGTGTTGTCGGGGAAATCATCGTCCTTTCCTTGGCTGCTCGCCT
GTGTTGCCACCTGGATTCTGCGCGGGACGTCCTTCTGCTACGTCCCTTCGGCCCTCAATCCAGCGGACCT
TCCTTCCCGCGGCCTGCTGCCGGCTCTGCGGCCTCTTCCGCGTCTTCGCCTTCGCCCTCAGACGAGTCGG
ATCTCCCTTTGGGCCGCCTCCCCGCATCGATACCGTCGACCTCGAGACCTAGAAAAACATGGAGCAATCA
CAAGTAGCAATACAGCAGCTACCAATGCTGATTGTGCCTGGCTAGAAGCACAAGAGGAGGAGGAGGTGGG
TTTTCCAGTCACACCTCAGGTACCTTTAAGACCAATGACTTACAAGGCAGCTGTAGATCTTAGCCACTTT
TTAAAAGAAAAGGGGGGACTGGAAGGGCTAATTCACTCCCAACGAAGACAAGATATCCTTGATCTGTGGA
TCTACCACACACAAGGCTACTTCCCTGATTGGCAGAACTACACACCAGGGCCAGGGATCAGATATCCACT
GACCTTTGGATGGTGCTACAAGCTAGTACCAGTTGAGCAAGAGAAGGTAGAAGAAGCCAATGAAGGAGAG
AACACCCGCTTGTTACACCCTGTGAGCCTGCATGGGATGGATGACCCGGAGAGAGAAGTATTAGAGTGGA
GGTTTGACAGCCGCCTAGCATTTCATCACATGGCCCGAGAGCTGCATCCGGACTGTACTGGGTCTCTCTG
GTTAGACCAGATCTGAGCCTGGGAGCTCTCTGGCTAACTAGGGAACCCACTGCTTAAGCCTCAATAAAGC
TTGCCTTGAGTGCTTCAAGTAGTGTGTGCCCGTCTGTTGTGTGACTCTGGTAACTAGAGATCCCTCAGAC
CCTTTTAGTCAGTGTGGAAAATCTCTAGCAGGGCCCGTTTAAACCCGCTGATCAGCCTCGACTGTGCCTT
CTAGTTGCCAGCCATCTGTTGTTTGCCCCTCCCCCGTGCCTTCCTTGACCCTGGAAGGTGCCACTCCCAC
TGTCCTTTCCTAATAAAATGAGGAAATTGCATCGCATTGTCTGAGTAGGTGTCATTCTATTCTGGGGGGT
GGGGTGGGGCAGGACAGCAAGGGGGAGGATTGGGAAGACAATAGCAGGCATGCTGGGGATGCGGTGGGCT
CTATGGCTTCTGAGGCGGAAAGAACCAGCTGGGGCTCTAGGGGGTATCCCC
[124 nt withheld, positions 6912-7035]
C
[91 nt withheld, positions 7037-7127]
A
[49 nt withheld, positions 7129-7177]
CCTTTGACGTTGGAGTCCACGTTCTTT
[37 nt withheld, positions 7205-7241]
ACCCTATCTCGGTCTATTCTTTTGATTTATAAGGGATTTTGCCGATTTCGGCCTATTGGTTAAAAAATGA
GCTGATTTAACAAAAATTTAACGCGAATTAATTCTGTGGAATGTGTGTCAGTTAGGGTGTGGAAAGTCCC
CAGGCTCCCCAGCAGGCAGAAGTATGCAAAGCATGCATCTCAATTAGTCAGCAACCAGGTGTGGAAAGTC
CCCAGGCTCCCCAGCAGGCAGAAGTATGCAAAGCATGCATCTCAATTAGTCAGCAACCATAGTCCCGCCC
CTAACTCCGCCCATCCCGCCCCTAACTCCGCCCAGTTCCGCCCATTCTCCGCCCCATGGCTGACTAATTT
TTTTTATTTATGCAGAGGCCGAGGCCGCCTCTGCCTCTGAGCTATTCCAGAAGTAGTGAGGAGGCTTTTT
TGGAGGCCTAGGCTTTTGCAAAAAGCTCCCGGGAGCTTGTATATCCATTTTCGGATCTGATCAGCACGTG
TTGACAATTAATCATCGGCATAGTATATCGGCATAGTATAATACGACAAGGTGAGGAACTAAACCATGGC
CAAGTTGACCAGTGCCGTTCCGGTGCTCACCGCGCGCGACGTCGCCGGAGCGGTCGAGTTCTGGACCGAC
CGGCTCGGGTTCTCCCGGGACTTCGTGGAGGACGACTTCGCCGGTGTGGTCCGGGACGACGTGACCCTGT
TCATCAGCGCGGTCCAGGACCAGGTGGTGCCGGACAACACCCTGGCCTGGGTGTGGGTGCGCGGCCTGGA
CGAGCTGTACGCCGAGTGGTCGGAGGTCGTGTCCACGAACTTCCGGGACGCCTCCGGGCCGGCCATGACC
GAGATCGGCGAGCAGCCGTGGGGGCGGGAGTTCGCCCTGCGCGACCCGGCCGGCAACTGCGTGCACTTCG
TGGCCGAGGAGCAGGACTGACACGTGCTACGAGATTTCGATTCCACCGCCGCCTTCTATGAAAGGTTGGG
CTTCGGAATCGTTTTCCGGGACGCCGGCTGGATGATCCTCCAGCGCGGGGATCTCATGCTGGAGTTCTTC
GCCCACCCCAACTTGTTTATTGCAGCTTATAATGGTTACAAATAAAGCAATAGCATCACAAATTTCACAA
ATAAAGCATTTTTTTCACTGCATTCTAGTTGTGGTTTGTCCAAACTCATCAATGTATCTTATCATGTCTG
TATACCGTCGACCTCTAGCTAGAGCTTGGCGTAATCATGGTCATAGCTGTTTCCTGTGTGAAATTGTTAT
CCGCTCACAATTCCACACAACATACGAGCCGGAAGCATAAAGTGTAAAGCCTGGGGTGCCTAATGAGTGA
GCTAACTCACATTAATTGCGTTGCGCTCACTGCCCGCTTTCCAGTCGGGAAACCTGTCGTGCCAGCTGCA
TTAATGAATCGGCCAACGCGCGGGGAGAGGCGGTTTGCGTATTGGGCGCTCTTCCGCTTCCTCGCTCACT
GACTCGCTGCGCTCGGTCGTTCGGCTGCGGCGAGCGGTATCAGCTCACTCAAAGGCGGTAATACGGTTAT
CCACAGAATCAGGGGATAACGCAGGAAAGAACATGTGAGCAAAAGGCCAGCAAAAGGCCAGGAACCGTAA
AAAGGCCGCGTTGCTGGCGTTTTTCCATAGGCTCCGCCCCCCTGACGAGCATCACAAAAATCGACGCTCA
AGTCAGAGGTGGCGAAACCCGACAGGACTATAAAGATACCAGGCGTTTCCCCCTGGAAGCTCCCTCGTGC
GCTCTCCTGTTCCGACCCTGCCGCTTACCGGATACCTGTCCGCCTTTCTCCCTTCGGGAAGCGTGGCGCT
TTCTCATAGCTCACGCTGTAGGTATCTCAGTTCGGTGTAGGTCGTTCGCTCCAAGCTGGGCTGTGTGCAC
GAACCCCCCGTTCAGCCCGACCGCTGCGCCTTATCCGGTAACTATCGTCTTGAGTCCAACCCGGTAAGAC
ACGACTTATCGCCACTGGCAGCAGCCACTGGTAACAGGATTAGCAGAGCGAGGTATGTAGGCGGTGCTAC
AGAGTTCTTGAAGTGGTGGCCTAACTACGGCTACACTAGAAGAACAGTATTTGGTATCTGCGCTCTGCTG
AAGCCAGTTACCTTCGGAAAAAGAGTTGGTAGCTCTTGATCCGGCAAACAAACCACCGCTGGTAGCGGTG
GTTTTTTTGTTTGCAAGCAGCAGATTACGCGCAGAAAAAAAGGATCTCAAGAAGATCCTTTGATCTTTTC
TACGGGGTCTGACGCTCAGTGGAACGAAAACTCACGTTAAGGGATTTTGGTCATGAGATTATCAAAAAGG
ATCTTCACCTAGATCCTTTTAAATTAAAAATGAAGTTTTAAATCAATCTAAAGTATATATGAGTAAACTT
GGTCTGACAGTTACCAATGCTTAATCAGTGAGGCACCTATCTCAGCGATCTGTCTATTTCGTTCATCCAT
AGTTGCCTGACTCCCCGTCGTGTAGATAACTACGATACGGGAGGGCTTACCATCTGGCCCCAGTGCTGCA
ATGATACCGCGAGACCCACGCTCACCGGCTCCAGATTTATCAGCAATAAACCAGCCAGCCGGAAGGGCCG
AGCGCAGAAGTGGTCCTGCAACTTTATCCGCCTCCATCCAGTCTATTAATTGTTGCCGGGAAGCTAGAGT
AAGTAGTTCGCCAGTTAATAGTTTGCGCAACGTTGTTGCCATTGCTACAGGCATCGTGGTGTCACGCTCG
TCGTTTGGTATGGCTTCATTCAGCTCCGGTTCCCAACGATCAAGGCGAGTTACATGATCCCCCATGTTGT
GCAAAAAAGCGGTTAGCTCCTTCGGTCCTCCGATCGTTGTCAGAAGTAAGTTGGCCGCAGTGTTATCACT
CATGGTTATGGCAGCACTGCATAATTCTCTTACTGTCATGCCATCCGTAAGATGCTTTTCTGTGACTGGT
GAGTACTCAACCAAGTCATTCTGAGAATAGTGTATGCGGCGACCGAGTTGCTCTTGCCCGGCGTCAATAC
GGGATAATACCGCGCCACATAGCAGAACTTTAAAAGTGCTCATCATTGGAAAACGTTCTTCGGGGCGAAA
ACTCTCAAGGATCTTACCGCTGTTGAGATCCAGTTCGATGTAACCCACTCGTGCACCCAACTGATCTTCA
GCATCTTTTACTTTCACCAGCGTTTCTGGGTGAGCAAAAACAGGAAGGCAAAATGCCGCAAAAAAGGGAA
TAAGGGCGACACGGAAATGTTGAATACTCATACTCTTCCTTTTTCAATATTATTGAAGCATTTATCAGGG
TTATTGTCTCATGAGCGGATACATATTTGAATGTATTTAGAAAAATAAACAAATAGGGGTTCCGCGCACA
TTTCCCCGAAAAGTGCCACCTGACGTCGACGGATCGGGAGATCTCCCGATCCCCTATGGTGCACTCTCAG
TACAATCTGCTCTGATGCCGCATAGTTAAGCCAGTATCTGCTCCCTGCTTGTGTGTTGGAGGTCGCTGAG
TAGTGCGCGAGCAAAATTTAAGCTACAACAAGGCAAGGCTTGACCGACAATTGCATGAAGAATCTGCTTA
GGGTTAGGCGTTTTGCGCTGCTTCGCGATGTACGGGCCAGATATACGCGTTGACATTGATTATTGACTAG
TTATTAATAGTAATCAATTACGGGGTCATTAGTTCATAGCCCATATATGGAGTTCCGCGTTACATAACTT
ACGGTAAATGGCCCGCCTGGCTGACCGCCCAACGACCCCCGCCCATTGACGTCAATAATGACGTATGTTC
CCATAGTAACGCCAATAGGGACTTTCCATTGACGTCAATGGGTGGAGTATTTACGGTAAACTGCCCACTT
GGCAGTACATCAAGTGTATCATATGCCAAGTACGCCCCCTATTGACGTCAATGACGGTAAATGGCCCGCC
TGGCATTATGCCCAGTACATGACCTTATGGGACTTTCCTACTTGGCAGTACATCTACGTATTAGTCATCG
CTATTACCATGGTGATGCGGTTTTGGCAGTACATCAATGGGCGTGGATAGCGGTTTGACTCACGGGGATT
TCCAAGTCTCCACCCCATTGACGTCAATGGGAGTTTGTTTTGGCACCAAAATCAACGGGACTTTCCAAAA
TGTCGTAACAACTCCGCCCCATTGACGCAAATGGGCGGTAGGCGTGTACGGTGGGAGGTCTATATAAGCA
GCGCGTTTTGCCTGTACTGGGTCTCTCTGGTTAGACCAGATCTGAGCCTGGGAGCTCTCTGGCTAACTAG
GGAACCCACTGCTTAAGCCTCAATAAAGCTTGCCTTGAGTGCTTCAAGTAGTGTGTGCCCGTCTGTTGTG
TGACTCTGGTAACTAGAGATCCCTCAGACCCTTTTAGTCAGTGTGGAAAATCTCTAGCAGTGGCGCCCGA
ACAGGGACTTGAAAGCGAAAGGGAAACCAGAGGAGCTCTCTCGACGCAGGACTCGGCTTGCTGAAGCGCG
CACGGCAAGAGGCGAGGGGCGGCGACTGGTGAGTACGCCAAAAATTTTGACTAGCGGAGGCTAGAAGGAG
AGAGATGGGTGCGAGAGCGTCAGTATTAAGCGGGGGAGAATTAGATCGCGATGGGAAAAAATTCGGTTAA
GGCCAGGGGGAAAGAAAAAATATAAATTAAAACATATAGTATGGGCAAGCAGGGAGCTAGAACGATTCGC
AGTTAATCCTGGCCTGTTAGAAACATCAGAAGGCTGTAGACAAATACTGGGACAGCTACAACCATCCCTT
CAGACAGGATCAGAAGAACTTAGATCATTATATAATACAGTAGCAACCCTCTATTGTGTGCATCAAAGGA
TAGAGATAAAAGACACCAAGGAAGCTTTAGACAAGATAGAGGAAGAGCAAAACAAAAGTAAGACCACCGC
ACAGCAAGCGGCCGCTGATCTTCAGACCTGGAGGAGGAGATATGAGGGACAATTGGAGAAGTGAATTATA
TAAATATAAAGTAGTAAAAATTGAACCATTAGGAGTAGCACCCACCAAGGCAAAGAGAAGAGTGGTGCAG
AGAGAAAAAAGAGCAGTGGGAATAGGAGCTTTGTTCCTTGGGTTCTTGGGAGCAGCAGGAAGCACTATGG
GCGCAGCGTCAATGACGCTGACGGTACAGGCCAGACAATTATTGTCTGGTATAGTGCAGCAGCAGAACAA
TTTGCTGAGGGCTATTGAGGCGCAACAGCATCTGTTGCAACTCACAGTCTGGGGCATCAAGCAGCTCCAG
GCAAGAATCCTGGCTGTGGAAAGATACCTAAAGGATCAACAGCTCCTGGGGATTTGGGGTTGCTCTGGAA
AACTCATTTGCACCACTGCTGTGCCTTGGAATGCTAGTTGGAGTAATAAATCTCTGGAACAGATTTGGAA
TCACACGACCTGGATGGAGTGGGACAGAGAAATTAACAATTACACAAGCTTAATACACTCCTTAATTGAA
GAATCGCAAAACCAGCAAGAAAAGAATGAACAAGAATTATTGGAATTAGATAAATGGGCAAGTTTGTGGA
ATTGGTTTAACATAACAAATTGGCTGTGGTATATAAAATTATTCATAATGATAGTAGGAGGCTTGGTAGG
TTTAAGAATAGTTTTTGCTGTACTTTCTATAGTGAATAGAGTTAGGCAGGGATATTCACCATTATCGTTT
CAGACCCACCTCCCAACCCCGAGGGGACCCGACAGGCCCGAAGGAATAGAAGAAGAAGGTGGAGAGAGAG
ACAGAGACAGATCCATTCGATTAGTGAACGGATCGGCACTGCGTGCGCCAATTCTGCAGACAAATGGCAG
TATTCATCCACAATTTTAAAAGAAAAGGGGGGATTGGGGGGTACAGTGCAGGGGAAAGAATAGTAGACAT
AATAGCAACAGACATACAAACTAAAGAATTACAAAAACAAATTACAAAAATTCAAAATTTTCGGGTTTAT
TACAGGGACAGCAGAGATCCAGTTTGGTTAATTAGCTAGCGAGGGCCTATTTCCCATGATTCCTTCATAT
TTGCATATACGATACAAGGCTGTTAGAGAGATAATTGGAATTAATTTGACTGTAAACACAAAGATATTAG
TACAAAATACGTGACGTAGAAAGTAATAATTTCTTGGGTAGTTTGCAGTTTTAAAATTATGTTTTAAAAT
GGACTATCATATGCTTACCGTAACTTGAAAGTATTTCGATTTCTTGGCTTTATATATCTTGTGGAAAGGA
CGAAACACCGCGGAGACAAGTCTGTGTCAG
Features (pLannotate 1.2.2; 38 found; start..end, strand, type, name):
     18..36      +  misc_RNA       MS2 stem loop: stem loop that binds the bacteriophage MS2 coat protein
     47..83      +  misc_RNA       gRNA scaffold (fragment): guide RNA scaffold for the Streptococcus pyogenes CRISPR/Cas9 system
     88..106     +  misc_RNA       MS2 stem loop: stem loop that binds the bacteriophage MS2 coat protein
    117..136     +  misc_RNA       gRNA scaffold (fragment): guide RNA scaffold for the Streptococcus pyogenes CRISPR/Cas9 system
    149..167     +  CDS            small t antigen (fragment): SV40 (simian virus 40) small t antigen
    193..404     +  promoter       EF-1α core promoter: core promoter for human elongation factor EF-1α
    421..468     +  CDS            nucleoplasmin NLS: bipartite nuclear localization signal from nucleoplasmin
    468..4569    +  CDS            dCas9 (fragment): catalytically dead mutant of the Cas9 endonuclease from the Streptococcus pyogenes Type II CRISPR/Cas system RNA-guided DNA-binding protein that lacks endonuclease activity due to the D10A mutation in the RuvC catalytic domain and the N863A mutation in the HNH catalytic domain
   4894..5292    +  CDS            BSD: blasticidin S deaminase; Aspergillus terreus BSD; confers resistance to blasticidin
   5293..5314    +  misc_feature   MCS (fragment): pBluescript multiple cloning site
   5317..5905    +  misc_feature   WPRE: woodchuck hepatitis virus posttranscriptional regulatory element
   5842..6423    +  CDS            nef (fragment): NEF_HV1H2 - Experimental evidence at protein level: Swiss-Prot protein existence level 1. Extracellular Nef protein targets CD4(+) T-lymphocytes for apoptosis by interacting with CXCR4 surface receptors. From Human immunodeficiency virus type 1 group M subtype B (isolate HXB2) (HIV-1).
   6430..6610    +  LTR            5' LTR (truncated): truncated 5' long terminal repeat (LTR) from HIV-1
   6642..6866    +  polyA_signal   bGH poly(A) signal: bovine growth hormone polyadenylation signal
   6870..6891    +  promoter       SV40 promoter (fragment): SV40 enhancer and early promoter
   6912..7340    +  rep_origin     f1 ori (sequence partly withheld): f1 bacteriophage origin of replication; arrow indicates direction of (+) strand synthesis
   7354..7683    +  promoter       SV40 promoter: SV40 enhancer and early promoter
   7731..7778    +  promoter       EM7 promoter: synthetic bacterial promoter&nbsp
   7797..8171    +  CDS            BleoR: antibiotic-binding protein; Sh ble from Streptoalloteichus hindustanus; confers resistance to bleomycin, phleomycin, and Zeocin™
   8181..8306    +  CDS            ble (fragment): BLE_KLEPN - Experimental evidence at protein level: Swiss-Prot protein existence level 1. Binding protein with a strong affinity to the bleomycin family of antibiotics. Binds to CL990; an antimitotic-antibiotic compound. From Klebsiella pneumoniae.
   8301..8422    +  polyA_signal   SV40 poly(A) signal: SV40 polyadenylation signal
   8493..8515    -  protein_bind   lac operator (fragment): The lac repressor binds to the lac operator to inhibit transcription in E. coli. This inhibition can be relieved by adding lactose or isopropyl-β-D-thiogalactopyranoside (IPTG). lac repressor encoded by lacI
   8519..8549    -  promoter       lac promoter: promoter for the E. coli lac operon
   8564..8585    -  protein_bind   CAP binding site: CAP binding activates transcription in the presence of cAMP. E. coli catabolite activator protein
   8598..8690    -  CDS            lacI (fragment): lac repressor; lacI; The lac repressor binds to the lac operator to inhibit transcription in E. coli. This inhibition can be relieved by adding lactose or isopropyl-β-D-thiogalactopyranoside (IPTG).
   8873..9461    -  rep_origin     ori: high-copy-number ColE1/pMB1/pBR322/pUC origin of replication
   9632..10492   -  CDS            AmpR: β-lactamase; bla; confers resistance to ampicillin, carbenicillin, and related antibiotics
  10493..10597   -  promoter       AmpR promoter: bla
  10656..10708   -  misc_feature   bom (fragment): basis of mobility region from pBR322
  10863..11242   +  enhancer       CMV enhancer: human cytomegalovirus immediate early enhancer
  11243..11442   +  promoter       CMV promoter: human cytomegalovirus (CMV) immediate early promoter
  11460..11640   +  LTR            5' LTR (truncated): truncated 5' long terminal repeat (LTR) from HIV-1
  11687..11812   +  misc_feature   HIV-1 Ψ: packaging signal of human immunodeficiency virus type 1
  11796..12159   +  CDS            HIV-1 gag (fragment): gag protein from human immunodeficiency virus 1; gag
  12305..12538   +  misc_feature   RRE: The Rev response element (RRE) of HIV-1 allows for Rev-dependent mRNA export from the nucleus to the cytoplasm.
  12915..13015   +  CDS            Rev (fragment): human immunodeficiency virus 1 (HIV-1) Rev protein; rev; enhances nuclear export of unspliced and incompletely spliced viral mRNAs
  13065..13182   +  misc_feature   cPPT/CTS: central polypurine tract and central termination sequence of HIV-1
  13232..13472   +  promoter       U6 promoter: RNA polymerase III promoter for human U6 snRNA
