[The description below was written by a language model from this plasmid's Addgene catalogue record and pLannotate feature annotations shown in this document.]
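Description:
lentiSAMv2 C2CD4A/B-enh2-guide4 is a lentiviral CRISPR activation plasmid (about 13.5 kb) built on the lentiSAMv2 backbone. It carries a single guide RNA directed at a human pancreatic islet enhancer in the C2CD4A/B GWAS locus, which contains the type 2 diabetes-associated variant rs7163757. It is propagated in E. coli through a high-copy ColE1/pUC-type origin with ampicillin selection. The record lists a recombination-deficient strain (Stbl3), as is usual for plasmids with repeated LTRs. An f1 origin and an SV40/EM7-driven bleomycin/Zeocin resistance cassette lie outside the viral region as backbone carry-over.

The transfer cassette begins with a CMV enhancer/promoter fused to a truncated HIV-1 5' LTR, which drives genomic RNA production in packaging cells. This is followed by the Ψ packaging signal, a gag fragment, the RRE and the cPPT/CTS. Within the provirus, a human U6 promoter expresses the guide in a modified S. pyogenes scaffold with two MS2 stem loops. These loops recruit MS2 coat protein-fused activator domains, which the SAM system supplies from a separate construct. An EF-1α core promoter then drives NLS-tagged, catalytically dead Cas9. According to the catalogue entry, dCas9 is fused to VP64 and linked through a 2A peptide to blasticidin S deaminase. The VP64 and 2A segments are not individually annotated, but they would fit the unannotated gap between dCas9 and BSD. A WPRE enhances transcript expression, and the cassette ends in a truncated 3' LTR followed by a bGH polyadenylation signal.

After transduction and blasticidin selection, the construct is used to activate the targeted enhancer. This allows its regulatory effect on nearby genes to be tested in human cells.
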