Addgene plasmid #125472: lentiSAMv2 C2CD4A/B-enh2-guide4
Purpose: CRISPR-mediated activation of human islet enhancer containing T2D-associated variant rs7163757 (C2CD4A/B GWAS locus)
Depositing lab: Jorge Ferrer. Depositing organization: Imperial College London. Publication: Human pancreatic islet three-dimensional chromatin architecture provides insights into the genetics of type 2 diabetes. Miguel-Escalada I, Bonas-Guarch S, Cebola I, Ponsa-Cobas J, Mendieta-Esteban J, Atla G, Javierre BM, Rolando DMY, Farabella I, Morgan CC, Garcia-Hurtado J, Beucher A, Moran I, Pasquali L, Ramos-Rodriguez M, Appel EVR, Linneberg A, Gjesing AP, Witte DR, Pedersen O, Grarup N, Ravassard P, Torrents D, Mercader JM, Piemonti L, Berney T, de Koning EJP, Kerr-Conte J, Pattou F, Fedko IO, Groop L, Prokopenko I, Hansen T, Marti-Renom MA, Fraser P, Ferrer J. Nat Genet. 2019 Jun 28. pii: 10.1038/s41588-019-0457-0. doi: 10.1038/s41588-019-0457-0. PubMed 31253982.
Backbone
  Vector backbone: lentiSAMv2
  Backbone manufacturer: Feng Zhang (Addgene #75112)
  Vector type: Mammalian Expression, Lentiviral, CRISPR
  Selectable markers: Blasticidin
Growth in bacteria
  Bacterial resistance: Ampicillin, 100 μg/mL
  Growth temperature: 37°C
  Growth strain: Stbl3
  Copy number: High Copy
Gene/Insert
  Gene/Insert name: dCas9-VP64-2A-BlastR
  gRNA/shRNA sequence: CGGAGACAAGTCTGTGTCAG
  Species: H. sapiens (human)
  Promoter: EF1a core and U6
  Cloning method: Restriction Enzyme; 5′ cloning site Unknown (destroyed during cloning); 3′ cloning site Unknown (destroyed during cloning)
  Sequencing primers: 5′ GATCCGCCACCATGGATGC
Terms and licenses: Academic/Nonprofit Terms; Industry Terms: Not Available to Industry
How to cite: lentiSAMv2 C2CD4A/B-enh2-guide4 was a gift from Jorge Ferrer (Addgene plasmid # 125472 ; http://n2t.net/addgene:125472 ; RRID:Addgene_125472)
