>Addgene plasmid #125472 | lentiSAMv2 C2CD4A/B-enh2-guide4 | depositor partial sequence | sequence record 240122 | Guide RNA, MS2 stem loops
NNNNNNTTTAAAATTATNTTTTAAAATGGACTATCATATGCTTACCGTAACTTGAAAGTATTTCGATTTC
TTGGCTTTATATATCTTGTGGAAAGGACGAAACACCGCGGAGACAAGTCTGTGTCAGGTTTTAGAGCTAG
GCCAACATGAGGATCACCCATGTCTGCAGGGCCTAGCAAGTTAAAATAAGGCTAGTCCGTTATCAACTTG
GCCAACATGAGGATCACCCATGTCTGCAGGGCCAAGTGGCACCGAGTCGGTGCTTTTTTTGGATCCTAGG
TCTTGAAAGGAGTGGGAATTGGCTCCGGTGCCCGTCAGTGGGCAGAGCGCACATCGCCCACAGTCCCCGA
GAAGTTGGGGGGAGGGGTCGGCAATTGATCCGGTGCCTAGAGAAGGTGGCGCGGGGTAAACTGGGAAAGT
GATGTCGTGTACTGGCTCCGCCTTTTTCCCGAGGGTGGGGGAGAACCGTATATAAGTGCAGTAGTCGCCG
TGAACGTTCTTTTTCGCAACGGGTTTGCCGCCAGAACACAGGCGTACGGCCACCATGAAAAGGCCGGCGG
CCACGAAAAAGGCCGGCCAGGCAAAAAAGAAAAAGGACAAGAAGTACAGCATCGGCCTGGCCATCGGCAC
CAACTCTGTGGGCTGGGCCGTGATCACCGACGAGTACAAGGTGCCCAGCAAGAAATTCAAGGTGCTGGGC
AACACCGACCGGCACAGCATCGTNAAGAACCTGATCGGAGCCCTGCTGTTCGACAGCGGCGAAACAGCCG
AGGCCACCCGGCTGAAGAGAACCGCCAGAAGAAGATACACCGACGGAAGAACCGGATCTGCTATCTGCAA
GAGATCTTCAGCAACGAGATGGCCAGGTGGACAACAGCTTCTTCCACAGACTGGGAAGAGTCCCGTNNTG
GTGGAAGCNGNANNCAAAGCCACGAGCGGCACCCCATCTTCNTGCAACATCCNNGGAACGAGGTGNACCT
ACCACGAGAANNAACCCCACCATCTACCAGCTGANNTANNAAANNNNATGGAACGNNCANGACAGAGGCC
GAACTGGCGGCATGATCCATCNTGGCCTTGGCACCACATGGATCAAGTTCCGGGAGGCTCNTTTNTGANT
NANNGGGCAACNNGNAACNNCGAAANNTAGGNAACGGGGGAACAAGCTAGTTCNNNCCGGCCTGGTGCCG
AACCTNNNGAACNNCTTGTTCCGANNAAAAACCCNNNTCCAAGCCTCAAACGGAATTAGGGCCCCNTTAT
CCATCCGGTTCGGNNCCGGAACTGAAGGNAAAGGCATAAGGCTGGGAAAAACCGTTAAGTCCGCCNTTTT
CCCGGGTTAAGGAAAAAAAAACAGTANGNCTTAGACNANGAACTGGTATAACCCTTTAAAATTANGAANA
NNNNACAC
